>Addgene plasmid #205966 | pHS1801 | addgene full sequence | sequence record 416251 | Addgene NGS Result
GGATCTCGACGGAGAGCGTTCACCGACAAACAACAGATAAAACGAAAGGCCCAGTCTTTCGACTGAGCCT
TTCGTTTTATTTGGGCGCGCCAAAAAAATCGACCTGCAGGCGCGCCGAGCTCGAATTCGGATCCTTCTAA
ACCGCCTATCCGGCGGTACACTTTTTAACAGTGGCCTTATTAAATGACTTCTCCTTCTAAACCGCCTATC
CGGCGGTACACGCTAGTATTATACCTAGGACTGAGCTAGCTGTCAACATTAATTCCTAATTTTTCTCTCC
CTTATGCGACTCCTGCATTAGGAAATTTTACACTTTATGCTTCCGGCTCGTATGTTGGGGGAATTGTGAG
CGGATAACAATTCCCCTGTAGAAATAATTTTGTTTAACTTTAATAAGGAGATATACC
[1005 nt withheld, positions 408-1412]
TAAGCATTCAGGAGGAAACGAT
[2334 nt withheld, positions 1435-3768]
TGACCTAGGCTGCTGCCACCGCTGAGCAATAACTAGCATAACCCCTTGGGGCCTCTAAACGGGTCTTGAG
GGGTTTTTTGCTGAAACCTCAGGCATTTGAGAAGCACACGGTCACACTGCTTCCGGTAGTCAATAAACCG
GTAAACCAGCAATAGACATAAGCGGCTATTTAACGACCCTGCCCTGAACCGACGACCGGGTCGAATTTGC
TTTCGAATTTCTGCCATTCATCCGCTTATTATCACTTATTCAGGCGTAGCAACCAGGCGTTTAAGGGCAC
CAATAACTGCCTTAAAAAAATTACGCCCCGCCCTGCCACTCATCGCAGTACTGTTGTAATTCATTAAGCA
TTCTGCCGACATGGAAGCCATCACAAACGGCATGATGAACCTGAATCGCCAGCGGCATCAGCACCTTGTC
GCCTTGCGTATAATATTTGCCCATAGTGAAAACGGGGGCGAAGAAGTTGTCCATATTGGCCACGTTTAAA
TCAAAACTGGTGAAACTCACCCAGGGATTGGCTGACACGAAAAACATATTCTCAATAAACCCTTTAGGGA
AATAGGCCAGGTTTTCACCGTAACACGCCACATCTTGCGAATATATGTGTAGAAACTGCCGGAAATCGTC
GTGGTATTCACTCCAGAGCGATGAAAACGTTTCAGTTTGCTCATGGAAAACGGTGTAACAAGGGTGAACA
CTATCCCATATCACCAGCTCACCGTCTTTCATTGCCATACGGAACTCCGGATGAGCATTCATCAGGCGGG
CAAGAATGTGAATAAAGGCCGGATAAAACTTGTGCTTATTTTTCTTTACGGTCTTTAAAAAGGCCGTAAT
ATCCAGCTGAACGGTCTGGTTATAGGTACATTGAGCAACTGACTGAAATGCCTCAAAATGTTCTTTACGA
TGCCATTGGGATATATCAACGGTGGTATATCCAGTGATTTTTTTCTCCATTTTAGCTTCCTTAGCTCCTG
AAAATCTCGATAACTCAAAAAATACGCCCGGTAGTGATCTTATTTCATTATGGTGAAAGTTGGAACCTCT
TACGTGCCGATCAACGACTCATTTTCGCCAAAAGTTGGCCCAGGGCTTCCCGGTATCAACAGGGACACCA
GGATTTATTTATTCTGCGAAGTGATCTTCCGTCACAGGTATTTATTCGGCGCAAAGTGCGTCGGGTGATG
CTGCCAACTTACTGATTTAGTGTATGATGGTGTTTTTGAGGTGCTCCAGTGGCTTCTGTTTCTATCAGCT
GTCCCTCCTGTTCAGCTACTGACGGGGTGGTGCGTAACGGCAAAAGCACCGCCGGACATCAGCGCTAGCG
GAGTGTATACTGGCTTACTATGTTGGCACTGATGAGGGTGTCAGTGAAGTGCTTCATGTGGCAGGAGAAA
AAAGGCTGCACCGGTGCGTCAGCAGAATATGTGATACAGGATATATTCCGCTTCCTCGCTCACTGACTCG
CTACGCTCGGTCGTTCGACTGCGGCGAGCGGAAATGGCTTACGAACGGGGCGGAGATTTCCTGGAAGATG
CCAGGAAGATACTTAACAGGGAAGTGAGAGGGCCGCGGCAAAGCCGTTTTTCCATAGGCTCCGCCCCCCT
GACAAGCATCACGAAATCTGACGCTCAAATCAGTGGTGGCGAAACCCGACAGGACTATAAAGATACCAGG
CGTTTCCCCCTGGCGGCTCCCTCGTGCGCTCTCCTGTTCCTGCCTTTCGGTTTACCGGTGTCATTCCGCT
GTTATGGCCGCGTTTGTCTCATTCCACGCCTGACACTCAGTTCCGGGTAGGCAGTTCGCTCCAAGCTGGA
CTGTATGCACGAACCCCCCGTTCAGTCCGACCGCTGCGCCTTATCCGGTAACTATCGTCTTGAGTCCAAC
CCGGAAAGACATGCAAAAGCACCACTGGCAGCAGCCACTGGTAATTGATTTAGAGGAGTTAGTCTTGAAG
TCATGCGCCGGTTAAGGCTAAACTGAAAGGACAAGTTTTGGTGACTGCGCTCCTCCAAGCCAGTTACCTC
GGTTCAAAGAGTTGGTAGCTCAGAGAACCTTCGAAAAACCGCCCTGCAAGGCGGTTTTTTCGTTTTCAGA
GCAAGAGATTACGCGCAGACCAAAACGATCTCAAGAAGATCATCTTATTAATCAGATAAAATATTTCTAG
ATTTCAGTGCAATTTATCTCTTCAAATGTAGCACCTGAAGTCAGCCCCATACGATATAAGTTGTAATTCT
CATGTTAGTCATGCCCCGCGCCCACCGGAAGGAGCTGACTGGGTTGAAGGCTCTCAAGGGCATCGGTCGA
GATCCCGGTGCCTAATGAGTGAGCTAACTTACATTAATTGCGTTGCGCTCACTGCCCGCTTTCCAGTCGG
GAAACCTGTCGTGCCAGCTGCATTAATGAATCGGCCAACGCGCGGGGAGAGGCGGTTTGCGTATTGGGCG
CCAGGGTGGTTTTTCTTTTCACCAGTGACACGGGCAACAGCTGATTGCCCTTCACCGCCTGGCCCTGAGA
GAGTTGCAGCAAGCGGTCCACGCTGGTTTGCCCCAGCAGGCGAAAATCCTGTTTGATGGTGGTTAACGGC
GGGATATAACATGAGCTGTCCTCGGTATCGTCGTATCCCACTACCGAGATGTCCGCACCAACGCGCAGCC
CGGACTCGGTAATGGCGCGCATTGCGCCCAGCGCCATCTGATCGTTGGCAACCAGCATCGCAGTGGGAAC
GATGCCCTCATTCAGCATTTGCATGGTTTGTTGAAAACCGGACATGGCACTCCAGTCGCCTTCCCGTTCC
GCTATCGGCTGAATTTGATTGCGAGTGAGATATTTATGCCAGCCAGCCAGACGCAGACGCGCCGAGACAG
AACTTAATGGGCCCGCTAACAGCGCGATTTGCTGGTGACCCAATGCGACCAGATGCTCCACGCCCAGTCG
CGTACCGTCCTCATGGGAGAAAATAATACTGTTGATGGGTGTCTGGTCAGAGACATCAAGAAATAACGCC
GGAACATTAGTGCAGGCAGCTTCCACAGCAATGGCATCCTGGTCATCCAGCGGATAGTTAATGATCAGCC
CACTGACGCGTTGCGCGAGAAGATTGTGCACCGCCGCTTTACAGGCTTCGACGCCGCTTCGTTCTACCAT
CGACACCACCACGCTGGCACCCAGTTGATCGGCGCGAGATTTAATCGCCGCGACAATTTGCGACGGCGCG
TGCAGGGCCAGACTGGAGGTGGCAACGCCAATCAGCAACGACTGTTTGCCCGCCAGTTGTTGTGCCACGC
GGTTGGGAATGTAATTCAGCTCCGCCATCGCCGCTTCCACTTTTTCCCGCGTTTTCGCAGAAACGTGGCT
GGCCTGGTTCACCACGCGGGAAACGGTCTGATAAGAGACACCGGCATACTCTGCGACATCGTATAACGTT
ACTGGTTTCACATTCACCACCCTGAATTGACTCTCTTCCGGGCGCTATCATGCCATACCGCGAAAGGTTT
TGCGCCATTCGATGGTGTCCG
Features (pLannotate 1.2.2; 16 found; start..end, strand, type, name):
     12..83      -  terminator     rrnB T1 terminator: transcription terminator T1 from the E. coli rrnB gene
    222..256     -  promoter       J23119 promoter: bacterial promoter (Registry of Standard Biological Parts BBa J23119)
    307..337     +  promoter       lac promoter: promoter for the E. coli lac operon
    340..364     +  protein_bind   lac operator: The lac repressor binds to the lac operator to inhibit transcription in E. coli. This inhibition can be relieved by adding lactose or isopropyl-β-D-thiogalactopyranoside (IPTG). lac repressor encoded by lacI
    379..401     +  RBS            RBS: efficient ribosome binding site from bacteriophage T7 gene 10 (Olins and Rangwala, 1989)
   3776..3793    +  CDS            SET1 (fragment): solubility-enhancement tag derived from T7 phage gene 10B
   3801..3848    +  terminator     T7 terminator: transcription terminator for bacteriophage T7 RNA polymerase
   4072..4728    -  CDS            cat: CAT_ECOLX - Experimental evidence at protein level: Swiss-Prot protein existence level 1. This enzyme is an effector of chloramphenicol resistance in bacteria. From Escherichia coli. This protein is used as a marker in many commonly used cloning vectors, such as pACYC184.
   4729..4831    -  promoter       cat promoter: promoter of the E. coli cat gene encoding chloramphenicol acetyltransferase
   4952..5095    +  mobile_element IS1 (fragment): prokaryotic transposable element IS1
   5214..5269    -  rep_origin     RSF ori (fragment): Plasmids containing the RSF 1030 origin of replication can be propagated in E. coli cells that contain additional plasmids with compatible origins.
   5357..5902    -  rep_origin     p15A ori: Plasmids containing the medium-copy-number p15A origin of replication can be propagated in E. coli cells that contain a second plasmid with the ColE1 origin.
   6014..6078    -  CDS            TcR (fragment): tetracycline efflux protein; tet; confers resistance to tetracycline
   6093..6114    -  protein_bind   CAP binding site: CAP binding activates transcription in the presence of cAMP. E. coli catabolite activator protein
   6127..7209    -  CDS            lacI: lac repressor; lacI; The lac repressor binds to the lac operator to inhibit transcription in E. coli. This inhibition can be relieved by adding lactose or isopropyl-β-D-thiogalactopyranoside (IPTG).
   7210..7287    -  promoter       lacI promoter: lacI
