[The description below was written by a language model from this plasmid's Addgene catalogue record and pLannotate feature annotations shown in this document.]
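Description:
pHS1801 is a 7,289-nt bacterial expression plasmid built on pACYCDuet-1 that carries a complete, E. coli codon-optimized Cas8-HNH CRISPR-Cas system. The system derives from contig JAGBLH010000220, a metagenome-assembled genome of a Selenomonas sp. isolate from water deer rumen. The plasmid replicates from the p15A origin, which is compatible with ColE1-type plasmids and so allows co-transformation with, for example, a separate target plasmid. The catalogue lists it as high copy, whereas the feature annotation describes p15A as medium copy. Selection is by chloramphenicol through the cat gene and its native promoter. Short annotated fragments of IS1, RSF ori, TcR and a SET1 tag appear to be backbone remnants or partial sequence matches rather than functional parts.

The payload was assembled by Gibson cloning and has two divergent transcription units. A lac promoter with a lac operator and the T7 gene 10 ribosome binding site drives the Cas protein genes, which presumably fill the roughly 3.4 kb unannotated stretch that ends at the T7 terminator. The automated table does not annotate the individual Cas open reading frames, and the record does not list them. The backbone also encodes lacI under its own promoter, so protein expression is repressed until it is induced with IPTG or lactose. On the opposite strand, the constitutive synthetic J23119 promoter transcribes the CRISPR array to supply crRNA, and this unit ends at the rrnB T1 terminator.

The plasmid provides the effector proteins and guide RNAs from a single vector for reconstituting this rare HNH-nuclease-fused Cas8 system in E. coli. It was deposited with a study surveying the functional diversity of rare CRISPR-Cas systems, and it suits heterologous characterization of the system's activity.
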