Addgene plasmid #205966: pHS1801
Purpose: JAGBLH010000220 Cas8-HNH full system (E. coli codon optimized) in pACYCDuet-1 with Lac promoters
Depositing lab: Feng Zhang. Depositing organization: Broad Institute. Publication: Uncovering the functional diversity of rare CRISPR-Cas systems with deep terascale clustering. Altae-Tran H, Kannan S, Suberski AJ, Mears KS, Demircioglu FE, Moeller L, Kocalar S, Oshiro R, Makarova KS, Macrae RK, Koonin EV, Zhang F. Science. 2023 Nov 24;382(6673):eadi1910. doi: 10.1126/science.adi1910. Epub 2023 Nov 23. PubMed 37995242.
Backbone
  Vector backbone: pACYCDuet-1
  Vector type: Bacterial Expression
Growth in bacteria
  Bacterial resistance: Chloramphenicol, 25 μg/mL
  Growth temperature: 37°C
  Growth strain: NEB Stable
  Copy number: High Copy
Gene/Insert
  Gene/Insert name: Cas8-HNH proteins and CRISPR array
  Species: Selenomonas sp. isolate RGIG9219 Water_deer_Rumen (MAG), JAGBLH010000220
  Promoter: Lac (proteins), pJ23119 (crRNA)
  Cloning method: Gibson Cloning
Terms and licenses: Academic/Nonprofit Terms; Industry Terms: Not Available to Industry
How to cite: pHS1801 was a gift from Feng Zhang (Addgene plasmid # 205966 ; http://n2t.net/addgene:205966 ; RRID:Addgene_205966)
